>Addgene plasmid #201179 | pMSCV-NINJ1 | addgene full sequence | sequence record 393709 | Addgene NGS Result
ATGAAAGACCCCACCTGTAGGTTTGGCAAGCTAGCTTAAGTAACGCCATTTTGCAAGGCATGGAAAATAC
ATAACTGAGAATAGAGAAGTTCAGATCAAGGTTAGGAACAGAGAGACAGCAGAATATGGGCCAAACAGGA
TATCTGTGGTAAGCAGTTCCTGCCCCGGCTCAGGGCCAAGAACAGATGGTCCCCAGATGCGGTCCCGCCC
TCAGCAGTTTCTAGAGAACCATCAGATGTTTCCAGGGTGCCCCAAGGACCTGAAATGACCCTGTGCCTTA
TTTGAACTAACCAATCAGTTCGCTTCTCGCTTCTGTTCGCGCGCTTCTGCTCCCCGAGCTCAATAAAAGA
GCCCACAACCCCTCACTCGGCGCGCCAGTCCTCCGATAGACTGCGTCGCCCGGGTACCCGTATTCCCAAT
AAAGCCTCTTGCTGTTTGCATCCGAATCGTGGACTCGCTGATCCTTGGGAGGGTCTCCTCAGATTGATTG
ACTGCCCACCTCGGGGGTCTTTCATTTGGAGGTTCCACCGAGATTTGGAGACCCCTGCCCAGGGACCACC
GACCCCCCCGCCGGGAGGTAAGCTGGCCAGCGGTCGTTTCGTGTCTGTCTCTGTCTTTGTGCGTGTTTGT
GCCGGCATCTAATGTTTGCGCCTGCGTCTGTACTAGTTAGCTAACTAGCTCTGTATCTGGCGGACCCGTG
GTGGAACTGACGAGTTCTGAACACCCGGCCGCAACCCTGGGAGACGTCCCAGGGACTTTGGGGGCCGTTT
TTGTGGCCCGACCTGAGGAAGGGAGTCGATGTGGAATCCGACCCCGTCAGGATATGTGGTTCTGGTAGGA
GACGAGAACCTAAAACAGTTCCCGCCTCCGTCTGAATTTTTGCTTTCGGTTTGGAACCGAAGCCGCGCGT
CTTGTCTGCTGCAGCGCTGCAGCATCGTTCTGTGTTGTCTCTGTCTGACTGTGTTTCTGTATTTGTCTGA
AAATTAGGGCCAGACTGTTACCACTCCCTTAAGTTTGACCTTAGGTCACTGGAAAGATGTCGAGCGGATC
GCTCACAACCAGTCGGTAGATGTCAAGAAGAGACGTTGGGTTACCTTCTGCTCTGCAGAATGGCCAACCT
TTAACGTCGGATGGCCGCGAGACGGCACCTTTAACCGAGACCTCATCACCCAGGTTAAGATCAAGGTCTT
TTCACCTGGCCCGCATGGACACCCAGACCAGGTCCCCTACATCGTGACCTGGGAAGCCTTGGCTTTTGAC
CCCCCTCCCTGGGTCAAGCCCTTTGTACACCCTAAGCCTCCGCCTCCTCTTCCTCCATCCGCCCCGTCTC
TCCCCCTTGAACCTCCTCGTTCGACCCCGCCTCGATCCTCCCTTTATCCAGCCCTCACTCCTTCTCTAGG
CGCCGGAATTAGATCTCTCGAGATCGATGCGGCCGCGCCGCCACCATGGACTACAAAGACGATGACGACA
AGGAGTCTGGCACCGAGGAATATGAGCTGAACGGTGATTTGCGCCCTGGCTCTCCTGGTTCTCCTGATGC
CCTCCCACCAAGGTGGGGGCTTCGGAATCGCCCTATCAATGTAAATCACTACGCAAATAAGAAATCAGCA
GCAGAGTCTATGCTGGACATTGCACTCTTGATGGCTAACGCTTCTCAGTTGAAGGCTGTGGTAGAGCAAG
GAAACGATTTTGCATTTTTTGTCCCCTTGGTGGTATTGATTTCAATAAGCCTGGTACTTCAGATTGGAGT
CGGGGTACTCCTGATCTTCTTGGTGAAATATGACCTCAACAATCCAGCCAAACACGCAAAGCTGGATTTT
CTTAATAATCTCGCAACCGGACTGGTATTTATTATCGTAGTCGTTAACATTTTTATCACCGCATTTGGGG
TCCAGAAGCCAGTGATGGATGTCGCCCCAAGACAATAGGTCGACGGTATCGATAAGCTTGATATCGAATT
CCGCCCCCCCCCCTAACGTTACTGGCCGAAGCCGCTTGGAATAAGGCCGGTGTGCGTTTGTCTATATGTT
ATTTTCCACCATATTGCCGTCTTTTGGCAATGTGAGGGCCCGGAAACCTGGCCCTGTCTTCTTGACGAGC
ATTCCTAGGGGTCTTTCCCCTCTCGCCAAAGGAATGCAAGGTCTGTTGAATGTCGTGAAGGAAGCAGTTC
CTCTGGAAGCTTCTTGAAGACAAACAACGTCTGTAGCGACCCTTTGCAGGCAGCGGAACCCCCCACCTGG
CGACAGGTGCCTCTGCGGCCAAAAGCCACGTGTATAAGATACACCTGCAAAGGCGGCACAACCCCAGTGC
CACGTTGTGAGTTGGATAGTTGTGGAAAGAGTCAAATGGCTCTCCTCAAGCGTATTCAACAAGGGGCTGA
AGGATGCCCAGAAGGTACCCCATTGTATGGGATCTGATCTGGGGCCTCGGTGCACATGCTTTACATGTGT
TTAGTCGAGGTTAAAAAAACGTCTAGGCCCCCCGAACCACGGGGACGTGGTTTTCCTTTGAAAAACACGA
TGATAATATGGCCACAACCATGGTGAGCAAGGGCGAGGAGCTGTTCACCGGGGTGGTGCCCATCCTGGTC
GAGCTGGACGGCGACGTAAACGGCCACAAGTTCAGCGTGTCTGGCGAGGGCGAGGGCGATGCCACCTACG
GCAAGCTGACCCTGAAGTTCATCTGCACCACCGGCAAGCTGCCCGTGCCCTGGCCCACCCTCGTGACCAC
CCTGACCTACGGCGTGCAGTGCTTCAGCCGCTACCCCGACCACATGAAGCAGCACGACTTCTTCAAGTCC
GCCATGCCCGAAGGCTACGTCCAGGAGCGCACCATCTTCTTCAAGGACGACGGCAACTACAAGACCCGCG
CCGAGGTGAAGTTCGAGGGCGACACCCTGGTGAACCGCATCGAGCTGAAGGGCATCGACTTCAAGGAGGA
CGGCAACATCCTGGGGCACAAGCTGGAGTACAACTACAACAGCCACAACGTCTATATCATGGCCGACAAG
CAGAAGAACGGCATCAAGGCGAACTTCAAGATCCGCCACAACATCGAGGACGGCAGCGTGCAGCTCGCCG
ACCACTACCAGCAGAACACCCCCATCGGCGACGGCCCCGTGCTGCTGCCCGACAACCACTACCTGAGCAC
CCAGTCCGCCCTGAGCAAAGACCCCAACGAGAAGCGCGATCACATGGTCCTGCTGGAGTTCGTGACCGCC
GCCGGGATCACTCTCGGCATGGACGAGCTGTACAAGTAATGAATTAATTAAGAATTCGATAAAATAAAAG
ATTTTATTTAGTCTCCAGAAAAAGGGGGGAATGAAAGACCCCACCTGTAGGTTTGGCAAGCTAGCTTAAG
TAACGCCATTTTGCAAGGCATGGAAAATACATAACTGAGAATAGAGAAGTTCAGATCAAGGTTAGGAACA
GAGAGACAGCAGAATATGGGCCAAACAGGATATCTGTGGTAAGCAGTTCCTGCCCCGGCTCAGGGCCAAG
AACAGATGGTCCCCAGATGCGGTCCCGCCCTCAGCAGTTTCTAGAGAACCATCAGATGTTTCCAGGGTGC
CCCAAGGACCTGAAATGACCCTGTGCCTTATTTGAACTAACCAATCAGTTCGCTTCTCGCTTCTGTTCGC
GCGCTTCTGCTCCCCGAGCTCAATAAAAGAGCCCACAACCCCTCACTCGGCGCGCCAGTCCTCCGATAGA
CTGCGTCGCCCGGGTACCCGTGTATCCAATAAACCCTCTTGCAGTTGCATCCGACTTGTGGTCTCGCTGT
TCCTTGGGAGGGTCTCCTCTGAGTGATTGACTACCCGTCAGCGGGGGTCTTTCATGGGTAACAGTTTCTT
GAAGTTGGAGAACAACATTCTGAGGGTAGGAGTCGAATATTAAGTAATCCTGACTCAATTAGCCACTGTT
TTGAATCCACATACTCCAATACTCCTGAAATAGTTCATTATGGACAGCGCAGAAAGAGCTGGGGAGAATT
GTGAAATTGTTATCCGCTCACAATTCCACACAACATACGAGCCGGAAGCATAAAGTGTAAAGCCTGGGGT
GCCTAATGAGTGAGCTAACTCACATTAATTGCGTTGCGCTCACTGCCCGCTTTCCAGTCGGGAAACCTGT
CGTGCCAGCTGCATTAATGAATCGGCCAACGCGCGGGGAGAGGCGGTTTGCGTATTGGGCGCTCTTCCGC
TTCCTCGCTCACTGACTCGCTGCGCTCGGTCGTTCGGCTGCGGCGAGCGGTATCAGCTCACTCAAAGGCG
GTAATACGGTTATCCACAGAATCAGGGGATAACGCAGGAAAGAACATGTGAGCAAAAGGCCAGCAAAAGG
CCAGGAACCGTAAAAAGGCCGCGTTGCTGGCGTTTTTCCATAGGCTCCGCCCCCCTGACGAGCATCACAA
AAATCGACGCTCAAGTCAGAGGTGGCGAAACCCGACAGGACTATAAAGATACCAGGCGTTTCCCCCTGGA
AGCTCCCTCGTGCGCTCTCCTGTTCCGACCCTGCCGCTTACCGGATACCTGTCCGCCTTTCTCCCTTCGG
GAAGCGTGGCGCTTTCTCATAGCTCACGCTGTAGGTATCTCAGTTCGGTGTAGGTCGTTCGCTCCAAGCT
GGGCTGTGTGCACGAACCCCCCGTTCAGCCCGACCGCTGCGCCTTATCCGGTAACTATCGTCTTGAGTCC
AACCCGGTAAGACACGACTTATCGCCACTGGCAGCAGCCACTGGTAACAGGATTAGCAGAGCGAGGTATG
TAGGCGGTGCTACAGAGTTCTTGAAGTGGTGGCCTAACTACGGCTACACTAGAAGAACAGTATTTGGTAT
CTGCGCTCTGCTGAAGCCAGTTACCTTCGGAAAAAGAGTTGGTAGCTCTTGATCCGGCAAACAAACCACC
GCTGGTAGCGGTGGTTTTTTTGTTTGCAAGCAGCAGATTACGCGCAGAAAAAAAGGATCTCAAGAAGATC
CTTTGATCTTTTCTACGGGGTCTGACGCTCAGTGGAACGAAAACTCACGTTAAGGGATTTTGGTCATGAG
ATTATCAAAAAGGATCTTCACCTAGATCCTTTTAAATTAAAAATGAAGTTTTAAATCAATCTAAAGTATA
TATGAGTAAACTTGGTCTGACAGTTACCAATGCTTAATCAGTGAGGCACCTATCTCAGCGATCTGTCTAT
TTCGTTCATCCATAGTTGCCTGACTCCCCGTCGTGTAGATAACTACGATACGGGAGGGCTTACCATCTGG
CCCCAGTGCTGCAATGATACCGCGAGACCCACGCTCACCGGCTCCAGATTTATCAGCAATAAACCAGCCA
GCCGGAAGGGCCGAGCGCAGAAGTGGTCCTGCAACTTTATCCGCCTCCATCCAGTCTATTAATTGTTGCC
GGGAAGCTAGAGTAAGTAGTTCGCCAGTTAATAGTTTGCGCAACGTTGTTGCCATTGCTACAGGCATCGT
GGTGTCACGCTCGTCGTTTGGTATGGCTTCATTCAGCTCCGGTTCCCAACGATCAAGGCGAGTTACATGA
TCCCCCATGTTGTGCAAAAAAGCGGTTAGCTCCTTCGGTCCTCCGATCGTTGTCAGAAGTAAGTTGGCCG
CAGTGTTATCACTCATGGTTATGGCAGCACTGCATAATTCTCTTACTGTCATGCCATCCGTAAGATGCTT
TTCTGTGACTGGTGAGTACTCAACCAAGTCATTCTGAGAATAGTGTATGCGGCGACCGAGTTGCTCTTGC
CCGGCGTCAATACGGGATAATACCGCGCCACATAGCAGAACTTTAAAAGTGCTCATCATTGGAAAACGTT
CTTCGGGGCGAAAACTCTCAAGGATCTTACCGCTGTTGAGATCCAGTTCGATGTAACCCACTCGTGCACC
CAACTGATCTTCAGCATCTTTTACTTTCACCAGCGTTTCTGGGTGAGCAAAAACAGGAAGGCAAAATGCC
GCAAAAAAGGGAATAAGGGCGACACGGAAATGTTGAATACTCATACTCTTCCTTTTTCAATATTATTGAA
GCATTTATCAGGGTTATTGTCTCATGAGCGGATACATATTTGAATGTATTTAGAAAAATAAACAAATAGG
GGTTCCGCGCACATTTCCCCGAAAAGTGCCACCTGACGTCTAAGAAACCATTATTATCATGACATTAACC
TATAAAAATAGGCGTATCACGAGGCCCTTTCGTCTCGCGCGTTTCGGTGATGACGGTGAAAACCTCTGAC
ACATGCAGCTCCCGGAGACGGTCACAGCTTGTCTGTAAGCGGATGCCGGGAGCAGACAAGCCCGTCAGGG
CGCGTCAGCGGGTGTTGGCGGGTGTCGGGGCTGGCTTAACTATGCGGCATCAGAGCAGATTGTACTGAGA
GTGCACCATATGCGGTGTGAAATACCGCACAGATGCGTAAGGAGAAAATACCGCATCAGGCGCCATTCGC
CATTCAGGCTGCGCAACTGTTGGGAAGGGCGATCGGTGCGGGCCTCTTCGCTATTACGCCAGCTGGCGAA
AGGGGGATGTGCTGCAAGGCGATTAAGTTGGGTAACGCCAGGGTTTTCCCAGTCACGACGTTGTAAAACG
ACGGCGCAAGGAATGGTGCATGCAAGGAGATGGCGCCCAACAGTCCCCCGGCCACGGGGCCTGCCACCAT
ACCCACGCCGAAACAAGCGCTCATGAGCCCGAAGTGGCGAGCCCGATCTTCCCCATCGGTGATGTCGGCG
ATATAGGCGCCAGCAACCGCACCTGTGGCGCCGGTGATGCCGGCCACGATGCGTCCGGCGTAGAGGCGAT
TAGTCCAATTTGTTAAAGACAGGATATCAGTGGTCCAGGCTCTAGTTTTGACTCAACAATATCACCAGCT
GAAGCCTATAGAGTACGAGCCATAGATAAAATAAAAGATTTTATTTAGTCTCCAGAAAAAGGGGGGA
Features (pLannotate 1.2.2; 21 found; start..end, strand, type, name):
    580..921     +  misc_feature   MESV Ψ: packaging signal of murine embryonic stem cell virus
    988..1404    +  CDS            gag (truncated): truncated Moloney murine leukemia virus (MMLV) gag gene lacking the start codon
   1448..1468    +  CDS            3xFLAG (fragment): three tandem FLAG® epitope tags
   1473..1925    +  CDS            Ninj1: NINJ1_MOUSE - Experimental evidence at protein level: Swiss-Prot protein existence level 1. [Secreted ninjurin-1]: Secreted form generated by cleavage, which has chemotactic activity (PubMed:23142597). Acts as an anti- inflammatory mediator by promoting monocyte recruitment, thereby ameliorating atherosclerosis (PubMed:32883094). From Mus musculus (Mouse).
   1927..1962    -  misc_feature   MCS (fragment): pBluescript multiple cloning site
   2064..2526    +  misc_feature   IRES: internal ribosome entry site (IRES) of the encephalomyocarditis virus (EMCV)
   2540..3259    +  CDS            EGFP: the original enhanced GFP (Yang et al., 1996) mammalian codon-optimized
   3321..3835    +  LTR            3' LTR: 3' long terminal repeat from murine embryonic stem cell virus
   3997..4013    -  protein_bind   lac operator: The lac repressor binds to the lac operator to inhibit transcription in E. coli. This inhibition can be relieved by adding lactose or isopropyl-β-D-thiogalactopyranoside (IPTG). lac repressor encoded by lacI
   4021..4051    -  promoter       lac promoter: promoter for the E. coli lac operon
   4066..4087    -  protein_bind   CAP binding site: CAP binding activates transcription in the presence of cAMP. E. coli catabolite activator protein
   4100..4192    -  CDS            lacI (fragment): lac repressor; lacI; The lac repressor binds to the lac operator to inhibit transcription in E. coli. This inhibition can be relieved by adding lactose or isopropyl-β-D-thiogalactopyranoside (IPTG).
   4375..4963    -  rep_origin     ori: high-copy-number ColE1/pMB1/pBR322/pUC origin of replication
   5134..5994    -  CDS            AmpR: β-lactamase; bla; confers resistance to ampicillin, carbenicillin, and related antibiotics
   5995..6099    -  promoter       AmpR promoter: bla
   6194..6229    +  CDS            rop (fragment): Rop protein, which maintains plasmids at low copy number; rop
   6331..6430    +  misc_feature   bom (fragment): basis of mobility region from pBR322
   6436..6585    -  CDS            lacZα (fragment): LacZα fragment of β-galactosidase; lacZ fragment
   6585..6786    -  CDS            TcR (fragment): tetracycline efflux protein; tet; confers resistance to tetracycline
   6787..6885    +  CDS            env (fragment): murine leukemia virus gPr80 envelope polyprotein precursor; env; proteolytically cleaved into gp70SU and p15TM subunits
   6927..516     +  LTR            5' LTR (across the origin): 5' long terminal repeat from murine embryonic stem cell virus
