[The description below was written by a language model from this plasmid's Addgene catalogue record and pLannotate feature annotations shown in this document.]
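Description:
pMSCV-NINJ1 is a gammaretroviral transfer vector built on the pMSCV-IRES-EGFP backbone for stable expression of mouse Ninjurin 1 (Ninj1) in mammalian cells by retroviral transduction. The sequenced plasmid is about 6.9 kb. In bacteria it is maintained through a high-copy ColE1/pUC-type origin and selected with ampicillin via the β-lactamase gene. The remaining bacterial annotations (fragments of lacI, lacZα, rop, bom and a tetracycline resistance gene, plus a lac promoter/operator) are non-functional remnants of earlier cloning vectors.

The viral cassette is flanked by 5′ and 3′ long terminal repeats from murine embryonic stem cell virus. The 5′ LTR serves as the promoter for the full-length transcript, consistent with the record's "MESV" promoter entry. Downstream lie the MESV Ψ packaging signal and a truncated gag segment lacking its start codon, which together promote encapsidation of the genomic RNA when the plasmid is introduced into a packaging cell line that supplies gag-pol and env in trans. The roughly 450 bp Ninj1 coding sequence was inserted between NotI and SalI sites and carries an N-terminal FLAG epitope. The annotation software flags this as a fragment of 3xFLAG, and its short length fits a single FLAG tag. An EMCV IRES follows the insert and drives translation of EGFP from the same bicistronic mRNA, so green fluorescence marks transduced cells and lets them be sorted or tracked without a drug selection marker.

The construct suits expression or reconstitution of tagged NINJ1 in cultured cells. The associated publication concerns NINJ1 membrane clustering and plasma membrane rupture during cell death.
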