Addgene plasmid #201179: pMSCV-NINJ1
Purpose: Expression of NINJ1 gene in mammalian cells by retroviral transduction
Depositing lab: Jonathan Kagan. Depositing organization: Boston Children's Hospital. Publication: Glycine inhibits NINJ1 membrane clustering to suppress plasma membrane rupture in cell death. Borges JP, Saetra RSR, Volchuk A, Bugge M, Devant P, Sporsheim B, Kilburn BR, Evavold CL, Kagan JC, Goldenberg NM, Flo TH, Steinberg BE. Elife. 2022 Dec 5;11:e78609. doi: 10.7554/eLife.78609. PubMed 36468682.
Backbone
  Vector backbone: pMSCV-IRES-EGFP
  Backbone size w/o insert (bp): 6400
  Vector type: Retroviral
Growth in bacteria
  Bacterial resistance: Ampicillin, 100 μg/mL
  Growth temperature: 37°C
  Growth strain: NEB Stable
  Copy number: High Copy
Gene/Insert
  Gene/Insert name: Ninjurin 1 (alt name: NINJ1)
  Species: M. musculus (mouse)
  Insert size (bp): 500
  Entrez Gene: Ninj1
  Promoter: MESV
  Tag / fusion protein: Flag (N terminal on insert)
  Cloning method: Restriction Enzyme; 5′ cloning site NotI (not destroyed); 3′ cloning site SalI (not destroyed)
  Sequencing primers: 5′ MSCV-fwd; 3′ MSCV-rev
Terms and licenses: Academic/Nonprofit Terms; Industry Terms: Not Available to Industry
Depositor comments: AE49
How to cite: pMSCV-NINJ1 was a gift from Jonathan Kagan (Addgene plasmid # 201179 ; http://n2t.net/addgene:201179 ; RRID:Addgene_201179)
