>Addgene plasmid #201179 | pMSCV-NINJ1 | depositor partial sequence | sequence record 390361 | NINJ1 insert
GCCGCCACCATGGACTACAAAGACGATGACGACAAGGAGTCTGGCACCGAGGAATATGAGCTGAACGGTG
ATTTGCGCCCTGGCTCTCCTGGTTCTCCTGATGCCCTCCCACCAAGGTGGGGGCTTCGGAATCGCCCTAT
CAATGTAAATCACTACGCAAATAAGAAATCAGCAGCAGAGTCTATGCTGGACATTGCACTCTTGATGGCT
AACGCTTCTCAGTTGAAGGCTGTGGTAGAGCAAGGAAACGATTTTGCATTTTTTGTCCCCTTGGTGGTAT
TGATTTCAATAAGCCTGGTACTTCAGATTGGAGTCGGGGTACTCCTGATCTTCTTGGTGAAATATGACCT
CAACAATCCAGCCAAACACGCAAAGCTGGATTTTCTTAATAATCTCGCAACCGGACTGGTATTTATTATC
GTAGTCGTTAACATTTTTATCACCGCATTTGGGGTCCAGAAGCCAGTGATGGATGTCGCCCCAAGACAAT
AG
